Addgene plasmid #235453: pHK001.5
Purpose: NOT gate receiver with bs for sgRNA5
Depositing lab: Yolanda Schaerli. Depositing organization: Universite de Lausanne (UNIL). Publication: Engineering intercellular communication using M13 phagemid and CRISPR-based gene regulation for multicellular computing in Escherichia coli. Kusumawardhani H, Zoppi F, Avendano R, Schaerli Y. Nat Commun. 2025 Apr 15;16(1):3569. doi: 10.1038/s41467-025-58760-z. PubMed 40234414.
Backbone
  Vector backbone: pColA
  Vector type: Synthetic Biology
Growth in bacteria
  Bacterial resistance: Kanamycin, 50 μg/mL
  Growth temperature: 37°C
  Growth strain: DH5alpha
  Copy number: High Copy
Gene/Insert
  Gene/Insert name: NOT gate (alt names: sfGFP; mCherry)
  Species: Escherichia coli
  Cloning method: Gibson Cloning
Terms and licenses: Academic/Nonprofit Terms; Industry Terms: Not Available to Industry
Depositor comments: JM101 (working strain for phagemid transfer). Requires the dCas9 plasmid, pJ1996v2 (Addgene plasmid #140664). Please visit https://doi.org/10.1101/2024.08.28.610043 for bioRxiv preprint.
How to cite: pHK001.5 was a gift from Yolanda Schaerli (Addgene plasmid # 235453 ; http://n2t.net/addgene:235453 ; RRID:Addgene_235453)
