[The description below was written by a language model from this plasmid's Addgene catalogue record and pLannotate feature annotations shown in this document.]
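Description:
pHK001.5 is a synthetic-biology plasmid for Escherichia coli that acts as the "receiver" half of a CRISPR-interference NOT gate. It is built on a pColA backbone, so it replicates from the ColA origin, which is compatible with other common origins and allows it to coexist with additional plasmids in the same cell. Selection is by kanamycin through an aph(3')-Ia resistance gene driven by the bla promoter. The catalogue lists it as high copy.

The payload consists of two fluorescent reporter cassettes in the same orientation. Each has a J23119-type constitutive promoter (annotated as fragments) and a strong phage T7 gene 10 ribosome binding site. One cassette expresses mCherry and is followed by a T7 terminator and rrnB T1/T2 terminator elements. The other expresses superfolder GFP. In the sfGFP cassette there is a noticeably longer unannotated stretch between promoter and RBS than in the mCherry cassette. The record states that the plasmid carries a binding site for sgRNA5, but the feature tables do not annotate this site, so neither its exact position nor which reporter it controls is explicitly recorded. In a NOT gate of this kind, arrival of the cognate sgRNA lets dCas9 bind the target site and repress the reporter, so input presence yields output absence, while an untargeted reporter can mark the receiver cells.

dCas9 is not encoded here and must be supplied from a separate plasmid, as the depositor notes. The construct was made for a system in which sgRNA-encoding M13 phagemids are transferred between E. coli cells for multicellular computing. The sequenced and depositor records differ slightly in length (4,722 versus 4,699 nt) but show the same features.
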