Features (pLannotate 1.2.2; 15 found; start..end, strand, type, name):
    278..297     -  CDS            lacZα (fragment): LacZα fragment of β-galactosidase; lacZ fragment
    310..334     +  promoter       J23119(SpeI) promoter (fragment): bacterial promoter (Registry of Standard Biological Parts BBa J23119) modified to end with an SpeI site
    349..371     +  RBS            RBS: efficient ribosome binding site from bacteriophage T7 gene 10 (Olins and Rangwala, 1989)
    379..1086    +  CDS            mCherry: mCherry is a basic (constitutively fluorescent) red fluorescent protein published in 2004, derived from Discosoma sp.. It is reported to be a very rapidly-maturing monomer with low acid sensitivity.
   1264..1311    +  terminator     T7 terminator: transcription terminator for bacteriophage T7 RNA polymerase
   1320..1354    +  terminator     rrnB T1 terminator (fragment): transcription terminator T1 from the E. coli rrnB gene
   1417..1450    +  terminator     rrnB T1 terminator (fragment): Escherichia coli rrnB; transcription terminator T1 from the E. coli rrnB gene
   1542..1569    +  terminator     rrnB T2 terminator: transcription terminator T2 from the E. coli rrnB gene
   1691..1748    +  promoter       AmpR promoter (fragment): bla
   1757..2572    -  CDS            KanR: aminoglycoside phosphotransferase; aph(3')-Ia; confers resistance to kanamycin in bacteria or G418 (Geneticin®) in eukaryotes
   2573..2664    -  promoter       AmpR promoter: bla
   2682..3317    -  rep_origin     ColA ori: Plasmids containing the ColA origin of replication can be propagated in E. coli cells that contain additional plasmids with compatible origins.
   3735..3759    +  promoter       J23119(SpeI) promoter (fragment): bacterial promoter (Registry of Standard Biological Parts BBa J23119) modified to end with an SpeI site
   3943..3965    +  RBS            RBS: efficient ribosome binding site from bacteriophage T7 gene 10 (Olins and Rangwala, 1989)
   3973..4686    +  CDS            Superfolder GFP: Superfolder GFP is a basic (constitutively fluorescent) green fluorescent protein published in 2005, derived from Aequorea victoria. It is reported to be a very rapidly-maturing weak dimer.
>Addgene plasmid #235453 | pHK001.5 | addgene full sequence | sequence record 469657 | Addgene NGS Result
CCAAATTCCAGAAAAGAGGCCTCCCGAAAGGGGGGCCTTTTTTCGTTTTGGTCCTAATAGATAAAGGATA
GGTCTGGTAGTGTTGTTCGTTCTCGCAGGTAAATCAATAATACTCAGCAGTTCCGTAGACTTTTCAGTGG
GACAGGGTAGCGATAACAGATAGATTGTAATAAGACACAGTAGGTGCTCGTAGTTGCGTGAAGAGAACCG
CTCAGGAAATCCAGTCAGAAGTATTGGTAATCGTTGAAAACTCAGCTCCTAGGATGCAGTGACTCGAGTT
GTAAAACGACGGCCAGTCAATTGGAATTCTTGACGGCTAGCTCAGTCCTAGGTACAGTGCTAGCTAATTT
TGTTTAACTTTAAGAAGGAGATATACATATGGTGAGCAAGGGCGAGGAGGATAACATGGCCATCATCAAG
GAGTTCATGCGCTTCAAGGTGCACATGGAGGGCTCCGTGAACGGCCACGAGTTCGAGATCGAGGGCGAGG
GCGAGGGCCGCCCCTACGAGGGCACCCAGACCGCCAAGCTGAAGGTGACCAAGGGTGGCCCCCTGCCCTT
CGCCTGGGACATCCTGTCCCCTCAGTTCATGTACGGCTCCAAGGCCTACGTGAAGCACCCCGCCGACATC
CCCGACTACTTGAAGCTGTCCTTCCCCGAGGGCTTCAAGTGGGAGCGCGTGATGAACTTCGAGGACGGCG
GCGTGGTGACCGTGACCCAGGACTCCTCTCTGCAGGACGGCGAGTTCATCTACAAGGTGAAGCTGCGCGG
CACCAACTTCCCCTCCGACGGCCCCGTAATGCAGAAGAAGACTATGGGCTGGGAGGCCTCCTCCGAGCGG
ATGTACCCCGAGGACGGCGCGCTGAAGGGCGAGATCAAGCAGAGGCTGAAGCTGAAGGACGGCGGCCACT
ACGACGCTGAAGTCAAGACCACCTACAAGGCCAAGAAGCCCGTGCAGCTGCCCGGCGCGTACAACGTCAA
CATCAAGTTGGACATCACCTCCCACAACGAGGACTACACCATCGTGGAACAGTACGAACGCGCCGAGGGC
CGCCACTCCACCGGCGGCATGGACGAGCTGTACAAGTAAACTAGTTGCGGCCGCCTGCGCACCACCTGCA
GGACCTCAGCAATCGCTTGGACCAGCTTTCTTAAGGGTACCTATTACAGCTGGATCCGGCGCCGCTCATT
CGCTAATCGCCACGACGCGTAGTCGACCCGCCAATTCCCATGGGGCGCGCCTGCTGCCACCGCTGAGCAA
TAACTAGCATAACCCCTTGGGGCCTCTAAACGGGTCTTGAGGGGTTTTTTGCCAGGCATCAAATAAAACG
AAAGGCTCAGTCGGAAGACTGGGCACTGTTGAGGATAAATACTTTCTCTACTAGGCGCCTGTTACACAGG
TCCTTAGCGGCGCGCCTTTGTCGGTGAACGCTCTCCTGAGTAGGACAAATCCGCCGGGAGCGGATTTGAA
CGTTGTGAAGCAACGGCCCGGAGGGTGGCGGGCAGGACGCCCGCCATAAACTGCCAGGCATCAAACTAAG
CAGAAGGCCATCCTGACGGATGGCCTTTTTGCGTTTCAGATCTACCGGTAAACCAGCAATAGACATAAGC
GGCTATTTAACGACCCTGCCCTGAACCGACGACAAGCTGACGACCGGGTCTCCGCAAGTGGCACTTTTCG
GGGAAATGTGCGCGGAACCCCTATTTGTTTATTTTTCTAAATACATTCAAATATGTATCCGCTCATGAAT
TAATTCTTAGAAAAACTCATCGAGCATCAAATGAAACTGCAATTTATTCATATCAGGATTATCAATACCA
TATTTTTGAAAAAGCCGTTTCTGTAATGAAGGAGAAAACTCACCGAGGCAGTTCCATAGGATGGCAAGAT
CCTGGTATCGGTCTGCGATTCCGACTCGTCCAACATCAATACAACCTATTAATTTCCCCTCGTCAAAAAT
AAGGTTATCAAGTGAGAAATCACCATGAGTGACGACTGAATCCGGTGAGAATGGCAAAAGTTTATGCATT
TCTTTCCAGACTTGTTCAACAGGCCAGCCATTACGCTCGTCATCAAAATCACTCGCATCAACCAAACCGT
TATTCATTCGTGATTGCGCCTGAGCGAGACGAAATACGCGGTCGCTGTTAAAAGGACAATTACAAACAGG
AATCGAATGCAACCGGCGCAGGAACACTGCCAGCGCATCAACAATATTTTCACCTGAATCAGGATATTCT
TCTAATACCTGGAATGCTGTTTTCCCGGGGATCGCAGTGGTGAGTAACCATGCATCATCAGGAGTACGGA
TAAAATGCTTGATGGTCGGAAGAGGCATAAATTCCGTCAGCCAGTTTAGTCTGACCATCTCATCTGTAAC
ATCATTGGCAACGCTACCTTTGCCATGTTTCAGAAACAACTCTGGCGCATCGGGCTTCCCATACAATCGA
TAGATTGTCGCACCTGATTGCCCGACATTATCGCGAGCCCATTTATACCCATATAAATCAGCATCCATGT
TGGAATTTAATCGCGGCCTAGAGCAAGACGTTTCCCGTTGAATATGGCTCATACTCTTCCTTTTTCAATA
TTATTGAAGCATTTATCAGGGTTATTGTCTCATGAGCGGATACATATTTGAATGTATTTAGAAAAATAAA
CAAATAGGCATGCTAGCGCAGAAACGTCCTAGAAGATGCCAGGAGGATACTTAGCAGAGAGACAATAAGG
CCGGAGCGAAGCCGTTTTTCCATAGGCTCCGCCCCCCTGACGAACATCACGAAATCTGACGCTCAAATCA
GTGGTGGCGAAACCCGACAGGACTATAAAGATACCAGGCGTTTCCCCCTGATGGCTCCCTCTTGCGCTCT
CCTGTTCCCGTCCTGCGGCGTCCGTGTTGTGGTGGAGGCTTTACCCAAATCACCACGTCCCGTTCCGTGT
AGACAGTTCGCTCCAAGCTGGGCTGTGTGCAAGAACCCCCCGTTCAGCCCGACTGCTGCGCCTTATCCGG
TAACTATCATCTTGAGTCCAACCCGGAAAGACACGACAAAACGCCACTGGCAGCAGCCATTGGTAACTGA
GAATTAGTGGATTTAGATATCGAGAGTCTTGAAGTGGTGGCCTAACAGAGGCTACACTGAAAGGACAGTA
TTTGGTATCTGCGCTCCACTAAAGCCAGTTACCAGGTTAAGCAGTTCCCCAACTGACTTAACCTTCGATC
AAACCGCCTCCCCAGGCGGTTTTTTCGTTTACAGAGCAGGAGATTACGACGATCGTAAAAGGATCTCAAG
AAGATCCTTTACGGATTCCCGACACCATCACTCTAGAGAATTCATAGGATAGATTCTGGAAACTTTACCG
TCCGAGCTCAGGCTTACCTTACTCGAGCAATAAACAGTTGATAGGGCTTCTCCGTTACCATGGTTCAGCC
AAAAAACTTAAGACCGCCGGTCTTGTCCACTACCTTGCAGTAATGCGGTGGACAGGATCGGCGGTTTTCT
TTTCTCTTCTCAATTCTTCTGACCTGTAACGAATAATAGATAGTAAAGTAGTCTCCGATTGAGTTTTCTC
TGCCGAGTCCCACCCAGTTCTGTGATTTCAGTAAGTTGGTAATTGATACACTGTTGCGAGAACTGCTGCC
TGGTAGTAGATAGGTTGTTATTGAGTAAGAAGGTAAAGTGAACGAAATCCCTGAAACTGAGACTGTAGAA
AATAAGCTTCAGCCTGCGGTCCGGTTGACGGCTAGCTCAGTCCTAGGTACAGTGCTAGCTCGCTGGGACG
CCCGAGATAGCCGTTACACAGGTGACACTTATTTCAGCCTGCGGTCCGGCCAATCTAAGCTCAGACTCAC
TTTCGCTGGGACGCCCGGGATCCAAGAGATTTCTACACGATTGAGCACTGTCTCAGCCTGCGGTCCGGGT
TCACTGCCGTATAGGCAGTAATTTTGTTTAACTTTAAGAAGGAGATATACATATGCGTAAAGGCGAAGAA
CTGTTTACCGGTGTGGTTCCGATTCTGGTGGAACTGGACGGCGATGTTAATGGTCATAAATTCAGTGTTC
GCGGCGAAGGTGAAGGCGATGCGACGAACGGCAAACTGACCCTGAAATTTATCTGCACCACGGGTAAACT
GCCGGTCCCGTGGCCGACGCTGGTGACCACGCTGACCTATGGCGTTCAATGTTTTGCGCGTTACCCGGAT
CACATGAAACAGCACGACTTTTTCAAATCGGCCATGCCGGAAGGCTATGTGCAGGAACGTACGATTAGCT
TTAAAGACGATGGTACGTATAAAACCCGCGCGGAAGTGAAATTCGAAGGCGATACCCTGGTTAACCGTAT
CGAACTGAAAGGTATCGATTTCAAAGAAGACGGCAATATTCTGGGTCATAAACTGGAATATAACTTCAAT
TCCCACAACGTGTACATCACCGCGGATAAACAGAAAAACGGCATTAAAGCCAATTTCAAAATCCGCCATA
ATGTGGAAGATGGTAGCGTTCAGCTGGCCGACCACTATCAGCAAAACACGCCGATTGGTGATGGCCCGGT
CCTGCTGCCGGACAATCACTACCTGAGTACCCAGTCCGTGCTGTCAAAAGATCCGAACGAAAAACGTGAC
CACATGGTCCTGCTGGAATTTGTGACGGCTGCGGGTATCACCCACGGCATGGACGAACTGTATAAATAAT
AATCGCTGGGACGCCCGCCTGCAGGCTCGGTA
