Features (pLannotate 1.2.2; 15 found; start..end, strand, type, name):
    372..396     +  promoter       J23119(SpeI) promoter (fragment): bacterial promoter (Registry of Standard Biological Parts BBa J23119) modified to end with an SpeI site
    580..602     +  RBS            RBS: efficient ribosome binding site from bacteriophage T7 gene 10 (Olins and Rangwala, 1989)
    610..1323    +  CDS            Superfolder GFP: Superfolder GFP is a basic (constitutively fluorescent) green fluorescent protein published in 2005, derived from Aequorea victoria. It is reported to be a very rapidly-maturing weak dimer.
   1637..1656    -  CDS            lacZα (fragment): LacZα fragment of β-galactosidase; lacZ fragment
   1669..1693    +  promoter       J23119(SpeI) promoter (fragment): bacterial promoter (Registry of Standard Biological Parts BBa J23119) modified to end with an SpeI site
   1708..1730    +  RBS            RBS: efficient ribosome binding site from bacteriophage T7 gene 10 (Olins and Rangwala, 1989)
   1738..2445    +  CDS            mCherry: mCherry is a basic (constitutively fluorescent) red fluorescent protein published in 2004, derived from Discosoma sp.. It is reported to be a very rapidly-maturing monomer with low acid sensitivity.
   2623..2670    +  terminator     T7 terminator: transcription terminator for bacteriophage T7 RNA polymerase
   2679..2712    +  terminator     rrnB T1 terminator (fragment): transcription terminator T1 from the E. coli rrnB gene
   2789..2822    +  terminator     rrnB T1 terminator (fragment): Escherichia coli rrnB; transcription terminator T1 from the E. coli rrnB gene
   2914..2941    +  terminator     rrnB T2 terminator: transcription terminator T2 from the E. coli rrnB gene
   3063..3120    +  promoter       AmpR promoter (fragment): bla
   3129..3944    -  CDS            KanR: aminoglycoside phosphotransferase; aph(3')-Ia; confers resistance to kanamycin in bacteria or G418 (Geneticin®) in eukaryotes
   3945..4036    -  promoter       AmpR promoter: bla
   4054..4689    -  rep_origin     ColA ori: Plasmids containing the ColA origin of replication can be propagated in E. coli cells that contain additional plasmids with compatible origins.
>Addgene plasmid #235453 | pHK001.5 | depositor full sequence | sequence record 469667 | pHK001.5 sequence 4699 bps
GAATTCATAGGATAGATTCTGGAAACTTTACCGTCCGAGCTCAGGCTTACCTTACCATGGTTCAGCCAAA
AAACTTAAGACCGCCGGTCTTGTCCACTACCTTGCAGTAATGCGGTGGACAGGATCGGCGGTTTTCTTTT
CTCTTCTCAATTCTTCTGACCTGTAACGAATAATAGATAGTAAAGTAGTCTCCGATTGAGTTTTCTCTGC
CGAGTCCCACCCAGTTCTGTGATTTCAGTAAGTTGGTAATTGATACACTGTTGCGAGAACTGCTGCCTGG
TAGTAGATAGGTTGTTATTGAGTAAGAAGGTAAAGTGAACGAAATCCCTGAAACTGAGACTGTAGAAAAT
AAGCTTCAGCCTGCGGTCCGGTTGACGGCTAGCTCAGTCCTAGGTACAGTGCTAGCTCGCTGGGACGCCC
GAGATAGCCGTTACACAGGTGACACTTATTTCAGCCTGCGGTCCGGCCAATCTAAGCTCAGACTCACTTT
CGCTGGGACGCCCGGGATCCAAGAGATTTCTACACGATTGAGCACTGTCTCAGCCTGCGGTCCGGGTTCA
CTGCCGTATAGGCAGTAATTTTGTTTAACTTTAAGAAGGAGATATACATATGCGTAAAGGCGAAGAACTG
TTTACCGGTGTGGTTCCGATTCTGGTGGAACTGGACGGCGATGTTAATGGTCATAAATTCAGTGTTCGCG
GCGAAGGTGAAGGCGATGCGACGAACGGCAAACTGACCCTGAAATTTATCTGCACCACGGGTAAACTGCC
GGTCCCGTGGCCGACGCTGGTGACCACGCTGACCTATGGCGTTCAATGTTTTGCGCGTTACCCGGATCAC
ATGAAACAGCACGACTTTTTCAAATCGGCCATGCCGGAAGGCTATGTGCAGGAACGTACGATTAGCTTTA
AAGACGATGGTACGTATAAAACCCGCGCGGAAGTGAAATTCGAAGGCGATACCCTGGTTAACCGTATCGA
ACTGAAAGGTATCGATTTCAAAGAAGACGGCAATATTCTGGGTCATAAACTGGAATATAACTTCAATTCC
CACAACGTGTACATCACCGCGGATAAACAGAAAAACGGCATTAAAGCCAATTTCAAAATCCGCCATAATG
TGGAAGATGGTAGCGTTCAGCTGGCCGACCACTATCAGCAAAACACGCCGATTGGTGATGGCCCGGTCCT
GCTGCCGGACAATCACTACCTGAGTACCCAGTCCGTGCTGTCAAAAGATCCGAACGAAAAACGTGACCAC
ATGGTCCTGCTGGAATTTGTGACGGCTGCGGGTATCACCCACGGCATGGACGAACTGTATAAATAATAAT
CGCTGGGACGCCCGCCTGCAGGCTCGGTACCAAATTCCAGAAAAGAGGCCTCCCGAAAGGGGGGCCTTTT
TTCGTTTTGGTCCTAATAGATAAAGGATAGGTCTGGTAGTGTTGTTCGTTCTCGCAGGTAAATCAATAAT
ACTCAGCAGTTCCGTAGACTTTTCAGTGGGACAGGGTAGCGATAACAGATAGATTGTAATAAGACACAGT
AGGTGCTCGTAGTTGCGTGAAGAGAACCGCTCAGGAAATCCAGTCAGAAGTATTGGTAATCGTTGAAAAC
TCAGCTCCTAGGATGCAGTGACTCGAGTTGTAAAACGACGGCCAGTCAATTGGAATTCTTGACGGCTAGC
TCAGTCCTAGGTACAGTGCTAGCTAATTTTGTTTAACTTTAAGAAGGAGATATACATATGGTGAGCAAGG
GCGAGGAGGATAACATGGCCATCATCAAGGAGTTCATGCGCTTCAAGGTGCACATGGAGGGCTCCGTGAA
CGGCCACGAGTTCGAGATCGAGGGCGAGGGCGAGGGCCGCCCCTACGAGGGCACCCAGACCGCCAAGCTG
AAGGTGACCAAGGGTGGCCCCCTGCCCTTCGCCTGGGACATCCTGTCCCCTCAGTTCATGTACGGCTCCA
AGGCCTACGTGAAGCACCCCGCCGACATCCCCGACTACTTGAAGCTGTCCTTCCCCGAGGGCTTCAAGTG
GGAGCGCGTGATGAACTTCGAGGACGGCGGCGTGGTGACCGTGACCCAGGACTCCTCTCTGCAGGACGGC
GAGTTCATCTACAAGGTGAAGCTGCGCGGCACCAACTTCCCCTCCGACGGCCCCGTAATGCAGAAGAAGA
CTATGGGCTGGGAGGCCTCCTCCGAGCGGATGTACCCCGAGGACGGCGCGCTGAAGGGCGAGATCAAGCA
GAGGCTGAAGCTGAAGGACGGCGGCCACTACGACGCTGAAGTCAAGACCACCTACAAGGCCAAGAAGCCC
GTGCAGCTGCCCGGCGCGTACAACGTCAACATCAAGTTGGACATCACCTCCCACAACGAGGACTACACCA
TCGTGGAACAGTACGAACGCGCCGAGGGCCGCCACTCCACCGGCGGCATGGACGAGCTGTACAAGTAAAC
TAGTTGCGGCCGCCTGCGCACCACCTGCAGGACCTCAGCAATCGCTTGGACCAGCTTTCTTAAGGGTACC
TATTACAGCTGGATCCGGCGCCGCTCATTCGCTAATCGCCACGACGCGTAGTCGACCCGCCAATTCCCAT
GGGGCGCGCCTGCTGCCACCGCTGAGCAATAACTAGCATAACCCCTTGGGGCCTCTAAACGGGTCTTGAG
GGGTTTTTTGCCAGGCATCAAATAAAACGAAAGGCTCAGTCGGAAGACTGGGGCGAACGACGAGTCACTG
TTGAGGATAAATACTTTCTCTACTAGGCGCCTGTTACACAGGTCCTCAGCGGCGCGCCTTTGTCGGTGAA
CGCTCTCCTGAGTAGGACAAATCCGCCGGGAGCGGATTTGAACGTTGTGAAGCAACGGCCCGGAGGGTGG
CGGGCAGGACGCCCGCCATAAACTGCCAGGCATCAAACTAAGCAGAAGGCCATCCTGACGGATGGCCTTT
TTGCGTTTCAGATCTACCGGTAAACCAGCAATAGACATAAGCGGCTATTTAACGACCCTGCCCTGAACCG
ACGACAAGCTGACGACCGGGTCTCCGCAAGTGGCACTTTTCGGGGAAATGTGCGCGGAACCCCTATTTGT
TTATTTTTCTAAATACATTCAAATATGTATCCGCTCATGAATTAATTCTTAGAAAAACTCATCGAGCATC
AAATGAAACTGCAATTTATTCATATCAGGATTATCAATACCATATTTTTGAAAAAGCCGTTTCTGTAATG
AAGGAGAAAACTCACCGAGGCAGTTCCATAGGATGGCAAGATCCTGGTATCGGTCTGCGATTCCGACTCG
TCCAACATCAATACAACCTATTAATTTCCCCTCGTCAAAAATAAGGTTATCAAGTGAGAAATCACCATGA
GTGACGACTGAATCCGGTGAGAATGGCAAAAGTTTATGCATTTCTTTCCAGACTTGTTCAACAGGCCAGC
CATTACGCTCGTCATCAAAATCACTCGCATCAACCAAACCGTTATTCATTCGTGATTGCGCCTGAGCGAG
ACGAAATACGCGGTCGCTGTTAAAAGGACAATTACAAACAGGAATCGAATGCAACCGGCGCAGGAACACT
GCCAGCGCATCAACAATATTTTCACCTGAATCAGGATATTCTTCTAATACCTGGAATGCTGTTTTCCCGG
GGATCGCAGTGGTGAGTAACCATGCATCATCAGGAGTACGGATAAAATGCTTGATGGTCGGAAGAGGCAT
AAATTCCGTCAGCCAGTTTAGTCTGACCATCTCATCTGTAACATCATTGGCAACGCTACCTTTGCCATGT
TTCAGAAACAACTCTGGCGCATCGGGCTTCCCATACAATCGATAGATTGTCGCACCTGATTGCCCGACAT
TATCGCGAGCCCATTTATACCCATATAAATCAGCATCCATGTTGGAATTTAATCGCGGCCTAGAGCAAGA
CGTTTCCCGTTGAATATGGCTCATACTCTTCCTTTTTCAATATTATTGAAGCATTTATCAGGGTTATTGT
CTCATGAGCGGATACATATTTGAATGTATTTAGAAAAATAAACAAATAGGCATGCTAGCGCAGAAACGTC
CTAGAAGATGCCAGGAGGATACTTAGCAGAGAGACAATAAGGCCGGAGCGAAGCCGTTTTTCCATAGGCT
CCGCCCCCCTGACGAACATCACGAAATCTGACGCTCAAATCAGTGGTGGCGAAACCCGACAGGACTATAA
AGATACCAGGCGTTTCCCCCTGATGGCTCCCTCTTGCGCTCTCCTGTTCCCGTCCTGCGGCGTCCGTGTT
GTGGTGGAGGCTTTACCCAAATCACCACGTCCCGTTCCGTGTAGACAGTTCGCTCCAAGCTGGGCTGTGT
GCAAGAACCCCCCGTTCAGCCCGACTGCTGCGCCTTATCCGGTAACTATCATCTTGAGTCCAACCCGGAA
AGACACGACAAAACGCCACTGGCAGCAGCCATTGGTAACTGAGAATTAGTGGATTTAGATATCGAGAGTC
TTGAAGTGGTGGCCTAACAGAGGCTACACTGAAAGGACAGTATTTGGTATCTGCGCTCCACTAAAGCCAG
TTACCAGGTTAAGCAGTTCCCCAACTGACTTAACCTTCGATCAAACCGCCTCCCCAGGCGGTTTTTTCGT
TTACAGAGCAGGAGATTACGACGATCGTAAAAGGATCTCAAGAAGATCCTTTACGGATTCCCGACACCAT
CACTCTAGA
